Addgene plasmid #230687: AiP1670 - pAAV-AiE2349m-minBG-SYFP2-WPRE3-BGHpA
Purpose: AiE2349m is an enhancer sequence, designed to drive AAV-mediated transgene expression in specific populations of brain cells
Depositing lab: Allen Institute for Brain Science & Bosiljka Tasic. Depositing organization: Allen Institute. Publication: A suite of enhancer AAVs and transgenic mouse lines for genetic access to cortical cell types. Ben-Simon Y, Hooper M, Narayan S, Daigle TL, Dwivedi D, Way SW, Oster A, Stafford DA, Mich JK, Taormina MJ, Martinez RA, Opitz-Araya X, Roth JR, Alexander JR, Allen S, Amster A, Arbuckle J, Ayala A, Baker PM, Bakken TE, Barcelli T, Barta S, Bendrick J, Bertagnolli D, Bielstein C, Bishwakarma P, Bowlus J, Boyer G, Brouner K, Casian B, Casper T, Chakka AB, Chakrabarty R, Chance RK, Chavan S, Clark M, Colbert K, Collman F, Daniel S, Departee M, DiValentin P, Donadio N, Dotson N, Egdorf T, Fliss T, Gabitto M, Garcia J, Gary A, Gasperini M, Gloe J, Goldy J, Gore BB, Graybuck L, Greisman N, Haeseleer F, Halterman C, Haradon Z, Hastings SD, Helback O, Ho W, Hockemeyer D, Huang C, Huff S, Hunker A, Johansen N, Jones D, Juneau Z, Kalmbach B, Kannan M, Khem S, Kussick E, Kutsal R, Larsen R, Lee C, Lee AY, Leibly M, Lenz GH, Li S, Liang E, Lusk N, Madigan Z, Malloy J, Malone J, McCue R, Melchor J, Mollenkopf T, Moosman S, Morin E, Newman D, Ng L, Ngo K, Omstead V, Otto S, Oyama A, Pena N, Pham T, Phillips E, Pom CA, Potekhina L, Ransford S, Ray PL, Rette D, Reynoldson C, Rimorin C, Rocha D, Ruiz A, Sanchez REA, Sawyer L, Sedeno-Cortes A, Sevigny JP, Shapovalova N, Shepard N, Shulga L, Sigler AR, Siverts L, Soliman S, Somasundaram S, Staats B, Stewart K, Szelenyi E, Tieu M, Trader C, Tran A, van Velthoven CTJ, Walker M, Wang Y, Weed N, Wirthlin M, Wood T, Wynalda B, Yao Z, Zhou T, Ariza J, Dee N, Reding M, Ronellenfitch K, Mufti S, Sunkin SM, Smith KA, Esposito L, Waters J, Thyagarajan B, Yao S, Lein ES, Zeng H, Levi BP, Ngai J, Ting JT, Tasic B. Cell. 2025 May 16:S0092-8674(25)00513-6. doi: 10.1016/j.cell.2025.05.002. PubMed 40403729.
Backbone
  Vector backbone: pAAV2
  Vector type: AAV
Growth in bacteria
  Bacterial resistance: Ampicillin, 100 μg/mL
  Growth temperature: 37°C
  Growth strain: NEB Stable
  Copy number: High Copy
Gene/Insert
  Gene/Insert name: SYFP2
  Species: Synthetic
  Promoter: minBG
  Cloning method: Gibson Cloning
Terms and licenses: Academic/Nonprofit Terms; Industry Terms: Not Available to Industry
How to cite: AiP1670 - pAAV-AiE2349m-minBG-SYFP2-WPRE3-BGHpA was a gift from Allen Institute for Brain Science & Bosiljka Tasic (Addgene plasmid # 230687 ; http://n2t.net/addgene:230687 ; RRID:Addgene_230687)
