[The description below was written by a language model from this plasmid's Addgene catalogue record and pLannotate feature annotations shown in this document.]
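Description:
AiP1670 - pAAV-AiE2349m-minBG-SYFP2-WPRE3-BGHpA is an adeno-associated virus transfer plasmid built on a pAAV2 backbone and designed for enhancer-driven reporter expression in the brain. It is maintained in bacteria as a high-copy plasmid through a ColE1/pUC-type origin and selected with ampicillin via the β-lactamase gene and its native promoter. An f1 phage origin and small remnants of the pBR322 bom and rop regions are also present in the backbone. The 4,746 nt sequence carries AAV2 inverted terminal repeats flanking the expression cassette. The downstream ITR is annotated in full, whereas the upstream one is detected only as two short fragments, which may reflect how such repeat structures sequence or annotate rather than a designed truncation.

Between the ITRs, the AiE2349m enhancer is placed upstream of the minBG minimal promoter, which has little activity by itself, so that transcription depends on the cell-type specificity of the enhancer. Neither element is picked up by the automated annotation, but they presumably occupy the unannotated stretch between the upstream ITR and the reporter. The cassette drives SYFP2, a rapidly maturing monomeric yellow fluorescent protein derived from Aequorea victoria. SYFP2 is followed by WPRE3, a shortened woodchuck hepatitis virus posttranscriptional element (annotated as two WPRE fragments) that boosts transcript expression, and then by the bovine growth hormone polyadenylation signal.

The ITRs allow the cassette to be packaged into recombinant AAV particles. The construct is intended to label specific populations of brain cells with fluorescence, as part of a collection of enhancer AAVs for genetic access to cortical cell types. The record does not state which cell population AiE2349m targets.
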