Features (pLannotate 1.2.2; 14 found; start..end, strand, type, name):
     21..70      -  misc_feature   bom (fragment): basis of mobility region from pBR322
    172..207     -  CDS            rop (fragment): Rop protein, which maintains plasmids at low copy number; rop
    302..406     +  promoter       AmpR promoter: bla
    407..1267    +  CDS            AmpR: β-lactamase; bla; confers resistance to ampicillin, carbenicillin, and related antibiotics
   1438..2026    +  rep_origin     ori: high-copy-number ColE1/pMB1/pBR322/pUC origin of replication
   2099..2126    +  repeat_region  AAV2 ITR (fragment): inverted terminal repeat of adeno-associated virus serotype 2 inverted
   2155..2182    +  repeat_region  AAV2 ITR (fragment): inverted terminal repeat of adeno-associated virus serotype 2 inverted
   2851..3567    +  CDS            SYFP2: SYFP2 is a basic (constitutively fluorescent) yellow fluorescent protein published in 2006, derived from Aequorea victoria. It is reported to be a very rapidly-maturing monomer with moderate acid sensitivity.
   3607..3764    +  misc_feature   WPRE (fragment): woodchuck hepatitis virus posttranscriptional regulatory element
   3770..3850    +  misc_feature   WPRE (fragment): woodchuck hepatitis virus posttranscriptional regulatory element
   3867..3978    +  polyA_signal   bGH poly(A) signal: bovine growth hormone polyadenylation signal
   4096..4236    +  repeat_region  AAV2 ITR: inverted terminal repeat of adeno-associated virus serotype 2 inverted
   4241..4292    -  misc_feature   bom (fragment): basis of mobility region from pBR322
   4311..20      +  rep_origin     f1 ori (across the origin) (sequence partly withheld): f1 bacteriophage origin of replication; arrow indicates direction of (+) strand synthesis
>Addgene plasmid #230687 | AiP1670 - pAAV-AiE2349m-minBG-SYFP2-WPRE3-BGHpA | addgene full sequence | sequence record 466286 | Addgene NGS Result
AATATTAACGTTTACAATTTTATGGTGCACTCTCAGTACAATCTGCTCTGATGCCGCATAGTTAAGCCAG
CCCCGACACCCGCCAACACCCGCTGACGCGCCCTGACGGGCTTGTCTGCTCCCGGCATCCGCTTACAGAC
AAGCTGTGACCGTCTCCGGGAGCTGCATGTGTCAGAGGTTTTCACCGTCATCACCGAAACGCGCGAGACG
AAAGGGCCTCGTGATACGCCTATTTTTATAGGTTAATGTCATGATAATAATGGTTTCTTAGACGTCAGGT
GGCACTTTTCGGGGAAATGTGCGCGGAACCCCTATTTGTTTATTTTTCTAAATACATTCAAATATGTATC
CGCTCATGAGACAATAACCCTGATAAATGCTTCAATAATATTGAAAAAGGAAGAGTATGAGTATTCAACA
TTTCCGTGTCGCCCTTATTCCCTTTTTTGCGGCATTTTGCCTTCCTGTTTTTGCTCACCCAGAAACGCTG
GTGAAAGTAAAAGATGCTGAAGATCAGTTGGGTGCACGAGTGGGTTACATCGAACTGGATCTCAACAGCG
GTAAGATCCTTGAGAGTTTTCGCCCCGAAGAACGTTTTCCAATGATGAGCACTTTTAAAGTTCTGCTATG
TGGCGCGGTATTATCCCGTATTGACGCCGGGCAAGAGCAACTCGGTCGCCGCATACACTATTCTCAGAAT
GACTTGGTTGAGTACTCACCAGTCACAGAAAAGCATCTTACGGATGGCATGACAGTAAGAGAATTATGCA
GTGCTGCCATAACCATGAGTGATAACACTGCGGCCAACTTACTTCTGACAACGATCGGAGGACCGAAGGA
GCTAACCGCTTTTTTGCACAACATGGGGGATCATGTAACTCGCCTTGATCGTTGGGAACCGGAGCTGAAT
GAAGCCATACCAAACGACGAGCGTGACACCACGATGCCTGTAGCAATGGCAACAACGTTGCGCAAACTAT
TAACTGGCGAACTACTTACTCTAGCTTCCCGGCAACAATTAATAGACTGGATGGAGGCGGATAAAGTTGC
AGGACCACTTCTGCGCTCGGCCCTTCCGGCTGGCTGGTTTATTGCTGATAAATCTGGAGCCGGTGAGCGT
GGGTCTCGCGGTATCATTGCAGCACTGGGGCCAGATGGTAAGCCCTCCCGTATCGTAGTTATCTACACGA
CGGGGAGTCAGGCAACTATGGATGAACGAAATAGACAGATCGCTGAGATAGGTGCCTCACTGATTAAGCA
TTGGTAACTGTCAGACCAAGTTTACTCATATATACTTTAGATTGATTTAAAACTTCATTTTTAATTTAAA
AGGATCTAGGTGAAGATCCTTTTTGATAATCTCATGACCAAAATCCCTTAACGTGAGTTTTCGTTCCACT
GAGCGTCAGACCCCGTAGAAAAGATCAAAGGATCTTCTTGAGATCCTTTTTTTCTGCGCGTAATCTGCTG
CTTGCAAACAAAAAAACCACCGCTACCAGCGGTGGTTTGTTTGCCGGATCAAGAGCTACCAACTCTTTTT
CCGAAGGTAACTGGCTTCAGCAGAGCGCAGATACCAAATACTGTTCTTCTAGTGTAGCCGTAGTTAGGCC
ACCACTTCAAGAACTCTGTAGCACCGCCTACATACCTCGCTCTGCTAATCCTGTTACCAGTGGCTGCTGC
CAGTGGCGATAAGTCGTGTCTTACCGGGTTGGACTCAAGACGATAGTTACCGGATAAGGCGCAGCGGTCG
GGCTGAACGGGGGGTTCGTGCACACAGCCCAGCTTGGAGCGAACGACCTACACCGAACTGAGATACCTAC
AGCGTGAGCTATGAGAAAGCGCCACGCTTCCCGAAGGGAGAAAGGCGGACAGGTATCCGGTAAGCGGCAG
GGTCGGAACAGGAGAGCGCACGAGGGAGCTTCCAGGGGGAAACGCCTGGTATCTTTATAGTCCTGTCGGG
TTTCGCCACCTCTGACTTGAGCGTCGATTTTTGTGATGCTCGTCAGGGGGGCGGAGCCTATGGAAAAACG
CCAGCAACGCGGCCTTTTTACGGTTCCTGGCCTTTTGCTGGCCTTTTGCTCACATGTCCTGCAGGCAGCT
GCGCGCTCGCTCGCTCACTGAGGCCGCCCGGGCGTCGGGCGACCTTTGGTCGCCCGGCCTCAGTGAGCGA
GCGAGCGCGCAGAGAGGGAGTGGCCAACTCCATCACTAGGGGTTCCTGCGGCCGCACGCGTTGTAAGAGT
AATAATCGAAGCCAAGGCAGGTGAAAGACTGGATTTAAGATCCAGAACCACTAGAAGAGAACAGGAAAAG
CACTTCAAGACGTCCCTCTTGGAACTGATTTTCTGTGTCACACCCAAAACAACCCACAGGAAACCGACAC
AAAAAGTGACAAATGCCTATGATAACAAATCCAAATCAGGAAGCTACTGCACAGCAAAGGGACAGATGAG
AGAGTGAAGAGACACCCTGCATAGCAGAAGACTGTCTGCCAACCACTTGTCACATCCAGAATATATGCAG
ACTACCTTTACTACAGTGGAGAGCATGTGTGGAGAGCATGAGTGTCAAATTACATCTGAACGGTAGATAC
TCCATACCTACAATTACCTCTAATTTAAACCCCCAAACTCCTGACAATGACATAACTCTGATCAGGCATT
CACACTGACCCATTAAACATGTTTAGGGGCTGGAGTCACACTGAACCAAGATGATGGCTACCTCGCAATT
CATGATGAGAGTGTGTTCACGGAGCTCGGGCTGGGCATAAAAGTCAGGGCAGAGCCATCTATTGCTTACA
TTTGCTTCTGGGATCCAGATCTTTCGAAGCTAGCGCTACCGGTCGCCACCATGGTGAGCAAGGGCGAGGA
GCTGTTCACCGGGGTGGTGCCCATCCTGGTCGAGCTGGACGGCGACGTAAACGGCCACAAGTTCAGCGTG
TCCGGCGAGGGCGAGGGCGATGCCACCTACGGCAAGCTGACCCTGAAGCTGATCTGCACCACCGGCAAGC
TGCCCGTGCCCTGGCCCACCCTCGTGACCACCCTGGGCTACGGCGTGCAGTGCTTCGCCCGCTACCCCGA
CCACATGAAGCAGCACGACTTCTTCAAGTCCGCCATGCCCGAAGGCTACGTCCAGGAGCGCACCATCTTC
TTCAAGGACGACGGCAACTACAAGACCCGCGCCGAGGTGAAGTTCGAGGGCGACACCCTGGTGAACCGCA
TCGAGCTGAAGGGCATCGACTTCAAGGAGGACGGCAACATCCTGGGGCACAAGCTGGAGTACAACTACAA
CAGCCACAACGTCTATATCACCGCCGACAAGCAGAAGAACGGCATCAAGGCCAACTTCAAGATCCGCCAC
AACATCGAGGACGGCGGCGTGCAGCTCGCCGACCACTACCAGCAGAACACCCCCATCGGCGACGGCCCCG
TGCTGCTGCCCGACAACCACTACCTGAGCTACCAGTCCAAGCTGAGCAAAGACCCCAACGAGAAGCGCGA
TCACATGGTCCTGCTGGAGTTCGTGACCGCCGCCGGGATCACTCTCGGCATGGACGAGCTGTACAAGTAA
GTCGACGGCGCGCCGCGGCCGCGAATTCGATATCATAATCAACCTCTGGATTACAAAATTTGTGAAAGAT
TGACTGGTATTCTTAACTATGTTGCTCCTTTTACGCTATGTGGATACGCTGCTTTAATGCCTTTGTATCA
TGCTATTGCTTCCCGTATGGCTTTCATTTTCTCCTCCTTGTATAAATCCTGGTTAGTTCTTGCCACGGCG
GAACTCATCGCCGCCTGCCTTGCCCGCTGCTGGACAGGGGCTCGGCTGTTGGGCACTGACAATTCCGTGG
CTCGAGAGATCTTCGACTGTGCCTTCTAGTTGCCAGCCATCTGTTGTTTGCCCCTCCCCCGTGCCTTCCT
TGACCCTGGAAGGTGCCACTCCCACTGTCCTTTCCTAATAAAATGAGGAAATTGCATCGCATTGTCTGAG
TAGGTGTCATTCTATTCTGGGGGGTGGGGTGGGGCAGGACAGCAAGGGGGAGGATTGGGAAGACAATAGC
AGGCATGAGATCTCACGTGCGGACCGAGCGGCCGCAGGAACCCCTAGTGATGGAGTTGGCCACTCCCTCT
CTGCGCGCTCGCTCGCTCACTGAGGCCGGGCGACCAAAGGTCGCCCGACGCCCGGGCTTTGCCCGGGCGG
CCTCAGTGAGCGAGCGAGCGCGCAGCTGCCTGCAGGGGCGCCTGATGCGGTATTTTCTCCTTACGCATCT
GTGCGGTATTTCACACCGCATA
[95 nt withheld, positions 4293-4387]
T
[46 nt withheld, positions 4389-4434]
C
[141 nt withheld, positions 4436-4576]
CCTTTGACGTTGGAGTCCACGTTCTTT
[37 nt withheld, positions 4604-4640]
ACTCTATCTCGGGCTATTCTTTTGATTTATAAGGGATTTTGCCGATTTCGGTCTATTGGTTAAAAAATGA
GCTGATTTAACAAAAATTTAACGCGAATTTTAACAA
